>Addgene plasmid #208322 | pET28b-PunyEEER | addgene full sequence | sequence record 429334 | Addgene NGS Result
TCTCCCATGAAGACGGTACGCGACTGGGCGTGGAGCATCTGGTCGCATTGGGTCACCAGCAAATCGCGCT
GTTAGCGGGCCCATTAAGTTCTGTCTCGGCGCGTCTGCGTCTGGCTGGCTGGCATAAATATCTCACTCGC
AATCAAATTCAGCCGATAGCGGAACGGGAAGGCGACTGGAGTGCCATGTCCGGTTTTCAACAAACCATGC
AAATGCTGAATGAGGGCATCGTTCCCACTGCGATGCTGGTTGCCAACGATCAGATGGCGCTGGGCGCAAT
GCGCGCCATTACCGAGTCCGGGCTGCGCGTTGGTGCGGATATCTCGGTAGTGGGATACGACGATACCGAA
GACAGCTCATGTTATATCCCGCCGTTAACCACCATCAAACAGGATTTTCGCCTGCTGGGGCAAACCAGCG
TGGACCGCTTGCTGCAACTCTCTCAGGGCCAGGCGGTGAAGGGCAATCAGCTGTTGCCCGTCTCACTGGT
GAAAAGAAAAACCACCCTGGCGCCCAATACGCAAACCGCCTCTCCCCGCGCGTTGGCCGATTCATTAATG
CAGCTGGCACGACAGGTTTCCCGACTGGAAAGCGGGCAGTGAGCGCAACGCAATTAATGTAAGTTAGCTC
ACTCATTAGGCACCGGGATCTCGACCGATGCCCTTGAGAGCCTTCAACCCAGTCAGCTCCTTCCGGTGGG
CGCGGGGCATGACTATCGTCGCCGCACTTATGACTGTCTTCTTTATCATGCAACTCGTAGGACAGGTGCC
GGCAGCGCTCTGGGTCATTTTCGGCGAGGACCGCTTTCGCTGGAGCGCGACGATGATCGGCCTGTCGCTT
GCGGTATTCGGAATCTTGCACGCCCTCGCTCAAGCCTTCGTCACTGGTCCCGCCACCAAACGTTTCGGCG
AGAAGCAGGCCATTATCGCCGGCATGGCGGCCCCACGGGTGCGCATGATCGTGCTCCTGTCGTTGAGGAC
CCGGCTAGGCTGGCGGGGTTGCCTTACTGGTTAGCAGAATGAATCACCGATACGCGAGCGAACGTGAAGC
GACTGCTGCTGCAAAACGTCTGCGACCTGAGCAACAACATGAATGGTCTTCGGTTTCCGTGTTTCGTAAA
GTCTGGAAACGCGGAAGTCAGCGCCCTGCACCATTATGTTCCGGATCTGCATCGCAGGATGCTGCTGGCT
ACCCTGTGGAACACCTACATCTGTATTAACGAAGCGCTGGCATTGACCCTGAGTGATTTTTCTCTGGTCC
CGCCGCATCCATACCGCCAGTTGTTTACCCTCACAACGTTCCAGTAACCGGGCATGTTCATCATCAGTAA
CCCGTATCGTGAGCATCCTCTCTCGTTTCATCGGTATCATTACCCCCATGAACAGAAATCCCCCTTACAC
GGAGGCATCAGTGACCAAACAGGAAAAAACCGCCCTTAACATGGCCCGCTTTATCAGAAGCCAGACATTA
ACGCTTCTGGAGAAACTCAACGAGCTGGACGCGGATGAACAGGCAGACATCTGTGAATCGCTTCACGACC
ACGCTGATGAGCTTTACCGCAGCTGCCTCGCGCGTTTCGGTGATGACGGTGAAAACCTCTGACACATGCA
GCTCCCGGAGACGGTCACAGCTTGTCTGTAAGCGGATGCCGGGAGCAGACAAGCCCGTCAGGGCGCGTCA
GCGGGTGTTGGCGGGTGTCGGGGCGCAGCCATGACCCAGTCACGTAGCGATAGCGGAGTGTATACTGGCT
TAACTATGCGGCATCAGAGCAGATTGTACTGAGAGTGCACCATTGCGGTGTGAAATACCGCACAGATGCG
TAAGGAGAAAATACCGCATCAGGCGCTCTTCCGCTTCCTCGCTCACTGACTCGCTGCGCTCGGTCGTTCG
GCTGCGGCGAGCGGTATCAGCTCACTCAAAGGCGGTAATACGGTTATCCACAGAATCAGGGGATAACGCA
GGAAAGAACATGTGAGCAAAAGGCCAGCAAAAGGCCAGGAACCGTAAAAAGGCCGCGTTGCTGGCGTTTT
TCCATAGGCTCCGCCCCCCTGACGAGCATCACAAAAATCGACGCTCAAGTCAGAGGTGGCGAAACCCGAC
AGGACTATAAAGATACCAGGCGTTTCCCCCTGGAAGCTCCCTCGTGCGCTCTCCTGTTCCGACCCTGCCG
CTTACCGGATACCTGTCCGCCTTTCTCCCTTCGGGAAGCGTGGCGCTTTCTCATAGCTCACGCTGTAGGT
ATCTCAGTTCGGTGTAGGTCGTTCGCTCCAAGCTGGGCTGTGTGCACGAACCCCCCGTTCAGCCCGACCG
CTGCGCCTTATCCGGTAACTATCGTCTTGAGTCCAACCCGGTAAGACACGACTTATCGCCACTGGCAGCA
GCCACTGGTAACAGGATTAGCAGAGCGAGGTATGTAGGCGGTGCTACAGAGTTCTTGAAGTGGTGGCCTA
ACTACGGCTACACTAGAAGGACAGTATTTGGTATCTGCGCTCTGCTGAAGCCAGTTACCTTCGGAAAAAG
AGTTGGTAGCTCTTGATCCGGCAAACAAACCACCGCTGGTAGCGGTGGTTTTTTTGTTTGCAAGCAGCAG
ATTACGCGCAGAAAAAAAGGATCTCAAGAAGATCCTTTGATCTTTTCTACGGGGTCTGACGCTCAGTGGA
ACGAAAACTCACGTTAAGGGATTTTGGTCATGAACAATAAAACTGTCTGCTTACATAAACAGTAATACAA
GGGGTGTTATGAGCCATATTCAACGGGAAACGTCTTGCTCTAGGCCGCGATTAAATTCCAACATGGATGC
TGATTTATATGGGTATAAATGGGCTCGCGATAATGTCGGGCAATCAGGTGCGACAATCTATCGATTGTAT
GGGAAGCCCGATGCGCCAGAGTTGTTTCTGAAACATGGCAAAGGTAGCGTTGCCAATGATGTTACAGATG
AGATGGTCAGACTAAACTGGCTGACGGAATTTATGCCTCTTCCGACCATCAAGCATTTTATCCGTACTCC
TGATGATGCATGGTTACTCACCACTGCGATCCCCGGGAAAACAGCATTCCAGGTATTAGAAGAATATCCT
GATTCAGGTGAAAATATTGTTGATGCGCTGGCAGTGTTCCTGCGCCGGTTGCATTCGATTCCTGTTTGTA
ATTGTCCTTTTAACAGCGATCGCGTATTTCGTCTCGCTCAGGCGCAATCACGAATGAATAACGGTTTGGT
TGATGCGAGTGATTTTGATGACGAGCGTAATGGCTGGCCTGTTGAACAAGTCTGGAAAGAAATGCATAAA
CTTTTGCCATTCTCACCGGATTCAGTCGTCACTCATGGTGATTTCTCACTTGATAACCTTATTTTTGACG
AGGGGAAATTAATAGGTTGTATTGATGTTGGACGAGTCGGAATCGCAGACCGATACCAGGATCTTGCCAT
CCTATGGAACTGCCTCGGTGAGTTTTCTCCTTCATTACAGAAACGGCTTTTTCAAAAATATGGTATTGAT
AATCCTGATATGAATAAATTGCAGTTTCATTTGATGCTCGATGAGTTTTTCTAAGAATTAATTCATGAGC
GGATACATATTTGAATGTATTTAGAAAAATAAACAAATAGGGGTTCCGCGCACATTTCCCCGAAAAGTGC
CACCTAAATTGTAAGCGTTAATATTTTGTTAAAATTCGCGTTAAATTTTTGTTAAATCAGCTCATTTTTT
AACCAATAGGCCGAAATCGGCAAAATCCCTTATAAATCAAAAGAATAGACCGAGATAGGGT
[37 nt withheld, positions 3772-3808]
AAAGAACGTGGACTCCAACGTCAAAGG
[49 nt withheld, positions 3836-3884]
T
[91 nt withheld, positions 3886-3976]
G
[124 nt withheld, positions 3978-4101]
CCCATTCGCCAATCCGGATATAGTTCCTCCTTTCAGCAAAAAACCCCTCAAGACCCGTTTAGAGGCCCCA
AGGGGTTATGCTAGTTATTGCTCAGCGGTGGCAGCAGCCAACTCAGCTTCCTTTCGGGCTTTGTTAGCAG
CCGGATCTCAGTGGTGGTGGTGGTGGTGCTCGAGACCGTAAACCCACGGGTAGCACAGACCCCAGGAACC
CAGCGGACCGTAACGGTTACGGAGACGCTGGTTACGCTGTTCCAGGCGCTGAACTTCGGTTTCCAGCGCG
GTAACTTCACGTTCGAGGAACGCATTTTCGATTTCCAGAGAAGAACCCATGGTATATCTCCTTCTTAAAG
TTAAACAAAATTATTTCTAGAGGGGAATTGTTATCCGCTCACAATTCCCCTATAGTGAGTCGTATTAATT
TCGCGGGATCGAGATCTCGATCCTCTACGCCGGACGCATCGTGGCCGGCATCACCGGCGCCACAGGTGCG
GTTGCTGGCGCCTATATCGCCGACATCACCGATGGGGAAGATCGGGCTCGCCACTTCGGGCTCATGAGCG
CTTGTTTCGGCGTGGGTATGGTGGCAGGCCCCGTGGCCGGGGGACTGTTGGGCGCCATCTCCTTGCATGC
ACCATTCCTTGCGGCGGCGGTGCTCAACGGCCTCAACCTACTACTGGGCTGCTTCCTAATGCAGGAGTCG
CATAAGGGAGAGCGTCGAGATCCCGGACACCATCGAATGGCGCAAAACCTTTCGCGGTATGGCATGATAG
CGCCCGGAAGAGAGTCAATTCAGGGTGGTGAATGTGAAACCAGTAACGTTATACGATGTCGCAGAGTATG
CCGGTGTCTCTTATCAGACCGTTTCCCGCGTGGTGAACCAGGCCAGCCACGTTTCTGCGAAAACGCGGGA
AAAAGTGGAAGCGGCGATGGCGGAGCTGAATTACATTCCCAACCGCGTGGCACAACAACTGGCGGGCAAA
CAGTCGTTGCTGATTGGCGTTGCCACCTCCAGTCTGGCCCTGCACGCGCCGTCGCAAATTGTCGCGGCGA
TTAAATCTCGCGCCGATCAACTGGGTGCCAGCGTGGTGGTGTCGATGGTAGAACGAAGCGGCGTCGAAGC
CTGTAAAGCGGCGGTGCACAATCTTCTCGCGCAACGCGTCAGTGGGCTGATCATTAACTATCCGCTGGAT
GACCAGGATGCCATTGCTGTGGAAGCTGCCTGCACTAATGTTCCGGCGTTATTTCTTGATGTCTCTGACC
AGACACCCATCAACAGTATTATTT
Features (pLannotate 1.2.2; 18 found; start..end, strand, type, name):
    615..636     +  protein_bind   CAP binding site: CAP binding activates transcription in the presence of cAMP. E. coli catabolite activator protein
    651..942     +  CDS            TcR (fragment): tetracycline efflux protein; tet; confers resistance to tetracycline
   1014..1394    -  CDS            YPB1_ECOLX: Protein predicted: Swiss-Prot protein existence level 4. From Escherichia coli.
   1411..1602    +  CDS            rop: Rop protein, which maintains plasmids at low copy number; rop
   1704..1843    +  misc_feature   bom: basis of mobility region from pBR322
   2029..2617    -  rep_origin     ori: high-copy-number ColE1/pMB1/pBR322/pUC origin of replication
   2739..3554    +  CDS            KanR: aminoglycoside phosphotransferase; aph(3')-Ia; confers resistance to kanamycin in bacteria or G418 (Geneticin®) in eukaryotes
   3563..3620    -  promoter       AmpR promoter (fragment): bla
   3673..4101    -  rep_origin     f1 ori (sequence partly withheld): f1 bacteriophage origin of replication; arrow indicates direction of (+) strand synthesis
   4138..4185    -  terminator     T7 terminator: transcription terminator for bacteriophage T7 RNA polymerase
   4193..4242    -  CDS            SET1 (fragment): solubility-enhancement tag derived from T7 phage gene 10B
   4252..4269    -  CDS            9xHis (fragment): 9xHis affinity tag
   4438..4460    -  RBS            RBS: efficient ribosome binding site from bacteriophage T7 gene 10 (Olins and Rangwala, 1989)
   4475..4499    -  protein_bind   lac operator: The lac repressor binds to the lac operator to inhibit transcription in E. coli. This inhibition can be relieved by adding lactose or isopropyl-β-D-thiogalactopyranoside (IPTG). lac repressor encoded by lacI
   4500..4518    -  promoter       T7 promoter: promoter for bacteriophage T7 RNA polymerase
   4540..4819    +  CDS            TcR (fragment): tetracycline efflux protein; tet; confers resistance to tetracycline
   4827..4904    +  promoter       lacI promoter: lacI
   4905..602     +  CDS            lacI (across the origin): lac repressor; lacI; The lac repressor binds to the lac operator to inhibit transcription in E. coli. This inhibition can be relieved by adding lactose or isopropyl-β-D-thiogalactopyranoside (IPTG).
