[The description below was written by a language model from this plasmid's Addgene catalogue record and pLannotate feature annotations shown in this document.]
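Description:
pET28b-PunyEEER is a bacterial expression plasmid built on the Novagen pET28b backbone for producing a small synthetic peptide, Puny, in E. coli. The record is inconsistent about the variant name: the plasmid title and purpose say PunyEEER, whereas the insert field lists PunyERRE. The sequenced plasmid is about 5.4 kb, only slightly larger than the stated backbone, which fits a short peptide insert. It replicates from a ColE1/pBR322-type origin accompanied by the rop gene and bom region, carries an f1 origin for single-stranded DNA production, and is selected with kanamycin through the aph(3')-Ia gene. The catalogue lists it as high copy, although rop normally moderates copy number in pBR322-derived plasmids.

Expression follows the standard pET arrangement. A T7 promoter with an adjacent lac operator and the T7 gene 10 ribosome binding site drives the coding region, which ends at the T7 terminator, and a plasmid-borne lacI gene with its own promoter supplies repressor. Transcription therefore depends on a host providing T7 RNA polymerase, such as a DE3 lysogen, and is induced with IPTG. The annotation does not label the peptide itself, but the unannotated stretch between the ribosome binding site and a short His-tag match presumably contains it. This agrees with the catalogue description of a C-terminal His tag for affinity purification together with a DBCO-tag, a short sequence intended for reaction with dibenzocyclooctyne reagents. The small tetracycline-resistance, AmpR promoter and SET1 fragments appear to be backbone remnants or partial annotation matches, not functional parts. The associated publication concerns orthogonal interacting peptide tags for imaging cellular proteins, so the purified peptide is likely one such component, although the record does not state its partner.
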