Addgene plasmid #208322: pET28b-PunyEEER
Purpose: Bacterial expression of the His-tagged peptide PunyEEER.
Depositing lab: Kimberly Beatty. Depositing organization: Oregon Health & Science University. Publication: Orthogonal Versatile Interacting Peptide Tags for Imaging Cellular Proteins. Suyama A, Devlin KL, Macias-Contreras M, Doh JK, Shinde U, Beatty KE. Biochemistry. 2023 Jun 6;62(11):1735-1743. doi: 10.1021/acs.biochem.2c00712. Epub 2023 May 11. PubMed 37167569.
Backbone
  Vector backbone: pET28b
  Backbone manufacturer: Novagen
  Backbone size w/o insert (bp): 5368
  Vector type: Bacterial Expression
Growth in bacteria
  Bacterial resistance: Kanamycin, 50 μg/mL
  Growth temperature: 37°C
  Growth strain: NEB5alpha
  Growth instructions: Use BL21-DE3* for expression
  Copy number: High Copy
Gene/Insert
  Gene/Insert name: PunyERRE (alt names: PunyERRE-DBCO; Puny)
  Species: Synthetic
  Tag / fusion protein: DBCO-Tag, His-Tag (C terminal on insert)
  Cloning method: Restriction Enzyme; 5′ cloning site Unknown (unknown if destroyed); 3′ cloning site Unknown (unknown if destroyed)
  Sequencing primers: 5′ T7-F; 3′ T7 REV
Terms and licenses: Academic/Nonprofit Terms; Industry Terms: Not Available to Industry
How to cite: pET28b-PunyEEER was a gift from Kimberly Beatty (Addgene plasmid # 208322 ; http://n2t.net/addgene:208322 ; RRID:Addgene_208322)
